Addgene plasmid #17242: pBabe 3xFLAG human Bmf
Depositing lab: Joan Brugge. Depositing organization: Harvard Medical School. Publication: Functional role and oncogene-regulated expression of the BH3-only factor Bmf in mammary epithelial anoikis and morphogenesis. Schmelzle T, Mailleux AA, Overholtzer M, Carroll JS, Solimini NL, Lightcap ES, Veiby OP, Brugge JS. Proc Natl Acad Sci U S A. 2007 Mar 6. 104(10):3787-92. 10.1073/pnas.0700115104 PubMed 17360431.
Backbone
  Vector backbone: pBabe-neo
  Backbone manufacturer: Available from Addgene (#1767)
  Backbone size w/o insert (bp): 5330
  Vector type: Mammalian Expression, Retroviral
  Selectable markers: Neomycin (select with G418)
Growth in bacteria
  Bacterial resistance: Ampicillin, 100 μg/mL
  Growth temperature: 37°C
  Growth strain: DH5alpha
  Copy number: High Copy
Gene/Insert
  Gene/Insert name: Bmf (alt name: Bcl2 modifying factor)
  Species: H. sapiens (human)
  Insert size (bp): 550
  Entrez Gene: BMF
  Tag / fusion protein: 3xFLAG (N terminal on insert)
  Cloning method: Restriction Enzyme; 5′ cloning site BamHI (unknown if destroyed); 3′ cloning site EcoRI (unknown if destroyed)
  Sequencing primers: 5′ pBABE 5'
Terms and licenses: Academic/Nonprofit Terms; Industry Terms: Not Available to Industry
Depositor comments: N-terminal FLAG epitopes were introduced through inclusion of corresponding sequence in the PCR primer.
How to cite: pBabe 3xFLAG human Bmf was a gift from Joan Brugge (Addgene plasmid # 17242 ; http://n2t.net/addgene:17242 ; RRID:Addgene_17242)
