[The description below was written by a language model from this plasmid's Addgene catalogue record.]
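Description:
pBabe 3xFLAG human Bmf is a retroviral mammalian expression plasmid built on the pBabe-neo backbone (about 5.3 kb without insert). It is maintained in E. coli as a high-copy plasmid under ampicillin selection, and it carries a neomycin resistance marker so that transduced or transfected mammalian cells can be selected with G418. No feature table accompanies the record, so individual elements are not itemised. In general, pBabe-family vectors are Moloney murine leukemia virus-based designs in which the long terminal repeats and a packaging signal flank the cargo. This arrangement lets the transcript be packaged into replication-defective retroviral particles when the plasmid is introduced into a packaging cell line, followed by stable integration into dividing target cells. In that design the 5′ LTR typically drives the inserted gene, while a separate internal promoter drives the drug marker. The record itself does not state the promoters.

The payload is an approximately 550 bp insert encoding human BMF (Bcl2 modifying factor), a pro-apoptotic BH3-only member of the Bcl-2 family, cloned between BamHI and EcoRI sites. A 3xFLAG epitope tag sits at the N terminus of the protein and was introduced by including the tag-coding sequence in the PCR primer used to amplify the insert. The tag allows detection or immunoprecipitation of the exogenous protein with anti-FLAG antibodies.

The associated publication concerns the role and oncogene-regulated expression of Bmf in mammary epithelial anoikis and morphogenesis. This suggests the construct is used for stable, retrovirally delivered overexpression of tagged BMF to study its contribution to cell death in epithelial cells.
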