>Addgene plasmid #17242 | pBabe 3xFLAG human Bmf | addgene partial sequence | sequence record 22990 | 17242 with pBABE5'
AGACCATGACGGTGATTATAAAGATTCATGACATCGATTACAAGGATGACGATGACAAGGAGCCATCTCA
GTGTGTGGAGGAGCTGGAGGATGATGTGTTCCAACCAGAGGATGGGGAGCCGGTGACCCAACCCGGGAGC
TTGCTCTCTGCTGACCTGTTTGCCCAGAGCCTACTGGACTGCCCCCTCAGCCGACTTCAGCTCTTCCCTC
TCACCCACTGCTGTGGCCCTGGCCTTCGACCCACCAGCCAGGAAGACAAAGCTACCCAGACTCTCAGCCC
AGCCTCCCCCAGCCAAGGTGTCATGCTGCCTTGTGGGGTGACTGAGGAACCCCAGCGACTCTTTTATGGC
AATGCTGGCTATCGGCTTCCTCTCCCTGCCAGTTTCCCAGCAGTCTTGCCCATTGGGGAGCAGCCCCCCG
AAGGGCAGTGGCAACATCAAGCAGAGGTACAGATTGCCCGAAAGCTTCAGTGCATTGCAGACCAGTTCCA
CCGGCTTCATGTGCAGCAACACCAGCAGAGCCAAAATCGTGTGTGGTGGCAGATCCTCCTCTTCCTGCAC
AACCTTGCTTTGAATGGAGAAGAGAACAGGAACGGGGCAGGCCCTAGGTGAGAATTCGCCAGCACAGTGG
TCGACCCTGTGGAATGTGTGTCAGTTANGGTGTGGAAAGTCCCCAGGCTCCCCAGCAGGCAGAAGTATGC
AAAGCATGCATCTCAATTAGTCAGCAACCAGGTGTGGAAAGTCCCCAGGCTCCCCAGCAGGCAGAAGTAT
GCAAAGCATGCATCTCAATT
